>Addgene plasmid #87358 | pBabe-PI(WT)-Src(KD)-mCherry | addgene full sequence | sequence record 177115 | Addgene NGS Result
GGCAGCGGCCAATAGCAGCTTTGCTCCTTCGCTTTCTGGGCTCAGAGGCTGGGAAGGGGTGGGTCCGGGG
GCGGGCTCAGGGGCGGGCTCAGGGGCGGGGCGGGCGCCCGAAGGTCCTCCGGAGGCCCGGCATTCTGCAC
GCTTCAAAAGCGCACGTCTGCCGCGCTGTTCTCCTCTTCCTCATCTCCGGGCCTTTCGACCTGCAGCCAA
TAAGCTTGCCAGCTGGGGCGCCCTCTGGTAAGGTTGGGAAGCCCTGCAGATCTGATCCCGGGGGGCAATG
AGATATGAAAAAGCCTGAACTCACCGCGACGTCTGTCGAGAAGTTTCTGATCGAAAAGTTCGACAGCGTC
TCCGACCTGATGCAGCTCTCGGAGGGCGAAGAATCTCGTGCTTTCAGCTTCGATGTAGGAGGGCGTGGAT
ATGTCCTGCGGGTAAATAGCTGCGCCGATGGTTTCTACAAAGATCGTTATGTTTATCGGCACTTTGCATC
GGCCGCGCTCCCGATTCCGGAAGTGCTTGACATTGGGGAATTTAGCGAGAGCCTGACCTATTGCATCTCC
CGCCGTGCACAGGGTGTCACGTTGCAAGACCTGCCTGAAACCGAACTGCCCGCTGTTCTGCAGCCGGTCG
CGGAGGCCATGGATGCGATCGCTGCGGCCGATCTTAGCCAGACGAGCGGGTTCGGCCCATTCGGACCGCA
AGGAATCGGTCAATACACTACATGGCGTGATTTCATATGCGCGATTGCTGATCCCCATGTGTATCACTGG
CAAACTGTGATGGACGACACCGTCAGTGCGTCCGTCGCGCAGGCTCTCGATGAGCTGATGCTTTGGGCCG
AGGACTGCCCCGAAGTCCGGCACCTCGTGCACGCGGATTTCGGCTCCAACAATGTCCTGACGGACAATGG
CCGCATAACAGCGGTCATTGACTGGAGCGAGGCGATGTTCGGGGATTCCCAATACGAGGTCGCCAACATC
TTCTTCTGGAGGCCGTGGTTGGCTTGTATGGAGCAGCAGACGCGCTACTTCGAGCGGAGGCATCCGGAGC
TTGCAGGATCGCCGCGGCTCCGGGCGTATATGCTCCGCATTGGTCTTGACCAACTCTATCAGAGCTTGGT
TGACGGCAATTTCGATGATGCAGCTTGGGCGCAGGGTCGATGCGACGCAATCGTCCGATCCGGAGCCGGG
ACTGTCGGGCGTACACAAATCGCCCGCAGAAGCGCGGCCGTCTGGACCGATGGCTGTGTAGAAGTACTCG
CCGATAGTGGAAACCGACGCCCCAGCACTCGTCCGAGGGCAAAGGAATAGAGTAGATGCCGACCGGGATC
TATCGATAAAATAAAAGATTTTATTTAGTCTCCAGAAAAAGGGGGGAATGAAAGACCCCACCTGTAGGTT
TGGCAAGCTAGCTTAAGTAACGCCATTTTGCAAGGCATGGAAAAATACATAACTGAGAATAGAGAAGTTC
AGATCAAGGTAGGAGATCCCTGAGCCCACAACCCCTCACTCGGGGCGCCAGTCCTCCGATTGACTGAGTC
GCCCGGGTACCCGTGTATCCAATAAACCCTCTTGCAGTTGCATCCGACTTGTGGTCTCGCTGTTCCTTGG
GAGGGTCTCCTCTGAGTGATTGACTACCCGTCAGCGGGGGTCTTTCACATGCAGCATGTATCAAAATTAA
TTTGGTTTTTTTTCTTAAGTATTTACATTAAATGGCCATAGTTGCATTAATGAATCGGCCAACGCGCGGG
GAGAGGCGGTTTGCGTATTGGGCGCTCTTCCGCTTCCTCGCTCACTGACTCGCTGCGCTCGGTCGTTCGG
CTGCGGCGAGCGGTATCAGCTCACTCAAAGGCGGTAATACGGTTATCCACAGAATCAGGGGATAACGCAG
GAAAGAACATGTGAGCAAAAGGCCAGCAAAAGGCCAGGAACCGTAAAAAGGCCGCGTTGCTGGCGTTTTT
CCATAGGCTCCGCCCCCCTGACGAGCATCACAAAAATCGACGCTCAAGTCAGAGGTGGCGAAACCCGACA
GGACTATAAAGATACCAGGCGTTTCCCCCTGGAAGCTCCCTCGTGCGCTCTCCTGTTCCGACCCTGCCGC
TTACCGGATACCTGTCCGCCTTTCTCCCTTCGGGAAGCGTGGCGCTTTCTCATAGCTCACGCTGTAGGTA
TCTCAGTTCGGTGTAGGTCGTTCGCTCCAAGCTGGGCTGTGTGCACGAACCCCCCGTTCAGCCCGACCGC
TGCGCCTTATCCGGTAACTATCGTCTTGAGTCCAACCCGGTAAGACACGACTTATCGCCACTGGCAGCAG
CCACTGGTAACAGGATTAGCAGAGCGAGGTATGTAGGCGGTGCTACAGAGTTCTTGAAGTGGTGGCCTAA
CTACGGCTACACTAGAAGAACAGTATTTGGTATCTGCGCTCTGCTGAAGCCAGTTACCTTCGGAAAAAGA
GTTGGTAGCTCTTGATCCGGCAAACAAACCACCGCTGGTAGCGGTGGTTTTTTTGTTTGCAAGCAGCAGA
TTACGCGCAGAAAAAAAGGATCTCAAGAAGATCCTTTGATCTTTTCTACGGGGTCTGACGCTCAGTGGAA
CGAAAACTCACGTTAAGGGATTTTGGTCATGAGATTATCAAAAAGGATCTTCACCTAGATCCTTTTGCGG
CCGCAAATCAATCTAAAGTATATATGAGTAAACTTGGTCTGACAGTTACCAATGCTTAATCAGTGAGGCA
CCTATCTCAGCGATCTGTCTATTTCGTTCATCCATAGTTGCCTGACTCCCCGTCGTGTAGATAACTACGA
TACGGGAGGGCTTACCATCTGGCCCCAGTGCTGCAATGATACCGCGAGACCCACGCTCACCGGCTCCAGA
TTTATCAGCAATAAACCAGCCAGCCGGAAGGGCCGAGCGCAGAAGTGGTCCTGCAACTTTATCCGCCTCC
ATCCAGTCTATTAATTGTTGCCGGGAAGCTAGAGTAAGTAGTTCGCCAGTTAATAGTTTGCGCAACGTTG
TTGCCATTGCTACAGGCATCGTGGTGTCACGCTCGTCGTTTGGTATGGCTTCATTCAGCTCCGGTTCCCA
ACGATCAAGGCGAGTTACATGATCCCCCATGTTGTGCAAAAAAGCGGTTAGCTCCTTCGGTCCTCCGATC
GTTGTCAGAAGTAAGTTGGCCGCAGTGTTATCACTCATGGTTATGGCAGCACTGCATAATTCTCTTACTG
TCATGCCATCCGTAAGATGCTTTTCTGTGACTGGTGAGTACTCAACCAAGTCATTCTGAGAATAGTGTAT
GCGGCGACCGAGTTGCTCTTGCCCGGCGTCAATACGGGATAATACCGCGCCACATAGCAGAACTTTAAAA
GTGCTCATCATTGGAAAACGTTCTTCGGGGCGAAAACTCTCAAGGATCTTACCGCTGTTGAGATCCAGTT
CGATGTAACCCACTCGTGCACCCAACTGATCTTCAGCATCTTTTACTTTCACCAGCGTTTCTGGGTGAGC
AAAAACAGGAAGGCAAAATGCCGCAAAAAAGGGAATAAGGGCGACACGGAAATGTTGAATACTCATACTC
TTCCTTTTTCAATATTATTGAAGCATTTATCAGGGTTATTGTCTCATGAGCGGATACATATTTGAATGTA
TTTAGAAAAATAAACAAATAGGGGTTCCGCGCACATTTCCCCGAAAAGTGCCACCTGCAGCCTGAATATG
GGCCAAACAGGATATCTGTGGTAAGCAGTTCCTGCCCCGGCTCAGGGCCAAGAACAGATGGAACAGCTGA
ATATGGGCCAAACAGGATATCTGTGGTAAGCAGTTCCTGCCCCGGCTCAGGGCCAAGAACAGATGGTCCC
CAGATGCGGTCCAGCCCTCAGCAGTTTCTAGAGAACCATCAGATGTTTCCAGGGTGCCCCAAGGACCTGA
AATGACCCTGTGCCTTATTTGAACTAACCAATCAGTTCGCTTCTCGCTTCTGTTCGCGCGCTTCTGCTCC
CCGAGCTCAATAAAAGAGCCCACAACCCCTCACTCGGGGCGCCAGTCCTCCGATTGACTGAGTCGCCCGG
GTACCCGTGTATCCAATAAACCCTCTTGCAGTTGCATCCGACTTGTGGTCTCGCTGTTCCTTGGGAGGGT
CTCCTCTGAGTGATTGACTACCCGTCAGCGGGGGTCTTTCATTTGGGGGCTCGTCCGGGATCGGGAGACC
CCTGCCCAGGGACCACCGACCCACCACCGGGAGGCAAGCTGGCCAGCAACTTATCTGTGTCTGTCCGATT
GTCTAGTGTCTATGACTGATTTTATGCGCCTGCGTCGGTACTAGTTAGCTAACTAGCTCTGTATCTGGCG
GACCCGTGGTGGAACTGACGAGTTCTGAACACCCGGCCGCAACCCTGGGAGACGTCCCAGGGACTTTGGG
GGCCGTTTTTGTGGCCCGACCTGAGGAAGGGAGTCGATGTGGAATCCGACCCCGTCAGGATATGTGGTTC
TGGTAGGAGACGAGAACCTAAAACAGTTCCCGCCTCCGTCTGAATTTTTGCTTTCGGTTTGGAACCGAAG
CCGCGCGTCTTGTCTGCTGCAGCGCTGCAGCATCGTTCTGTGTTGTCTCTGTCTGACTGTGTTTCTGTAT
TTGTCTGAAAATTAGGGCCAGACTGTTACCACTCCCTTAAGTTTGACCTTAGGTCACTGGAAAGATGTCG
AGCGGATCGCTCACAACCAGTCGGTAGATGTCAAGAAGAGACGTTGGGTTACCTTCTGCTCTGCAGAATG
GCCAACCTTTAACGTCGGATGGCCGCGAGACGGCACCTTTAACCGAGACCTCATCACCCAGGTTAAGATC
AAGGTCTTTTCACCTGGCCCGCATGGACACCCAGACCAGGTCCCCTACATCGTGACCTGGGAAGCCTTGG
CTTTTGACCCCCCTCCCTGGGTCAAGCCCTTTGTACACCCTAAGCCTCCGCCTCCTCTTCCTCCATCCGC
CCCGTCTCTCCCCCTTGAACCTCCTCGTTCGACCCCGCCTCGATCCTCCCTTTATCCAGCCCTCACTCCT
TCTCTAGGCGCCGGCCGGATCCACGAGGCCCTTTCGTCGTCGAGTTTACCACTCCCTATCAGTGATAGAG
AAAAGTGAAAGTCGAGTTTACCACTCCCTATCAGTGATAGAGAAAAGTGAAAGTCGAGTTTACCACTCCC
TATCAGTGATAGAGAAAAGTGAAAGTCGAGTTTACCACTCCCTATCAGTGATAGAGAAAAGTGAAAGTCG
AGTTTACCACTCCCTATCAGTGATAGAGAAAAGTGAAAGTCGAGTTTACCACTCCCTATCAGTGATAGAG
AAAAGTGAAAGTCGAGTTTACCACTCCCTATCAGTGATAGAGAAAAGTGAAAGTCGAGCTCGGTACCCGG
GTCGAGGTAGGCGTGTACGGTGGGAGGCCTATATAAGCAGAGCTCGTTTAGTGAACCGTCAGATCGCCTG
GAGACGCCATCCACGCTGTTTTGACCTCCATAGAAGACACCGGGACCGATCCAGCCTCCGCGGCCCCAGA
TCCGTAAAGTGAATTCGCCACCATGGGCAGCAACAAGAGCAAGCCCAAGGACGCCAGCCAGCGGCGCCGC
AGCCTGGAGCCCTCGGAAAACGTGCACGGGGCAGGGGGCGCCTTCCCGGCCTCACAGACACCGAGCAAGC
CCGCCTCCGCCGACGGCCACCGCGGGCCCAGCGCCGCCTTCGTGCCGCCCGCGGCCGAGCCCAAGCTCTT
CGGAGGCTTCAACTCCTCGGACACCGTCACCTCCCCGCAGAGGGCGGGGCCTCTGGCAGGTGGGGTGACC
ACCTTTGTGGCCCTCTATGACTATGAGTCACGGACAGAGACTGACCTGTCCTTCAAGAAAGGGGAGCGGC
TGCAGATTGTTAACAACACGGAGGGAGACTGGTGGCTGGCACACTCGCTGAGCACGGGACAGACCGGTTA
CATCCCCAGCAACTATGTGGCGCCCTCCGACTCCATCCAGGCTGAGGAGTGGTACTTTGGCAAGATCACT
AGACGGGAATCAGAGCGGCTGCTGCTCAACGCCGAGAACCCGAGAGGGACCTTCCTCGTGAGGGAGAGTG
AGACCACAAAAGGTGCCTACTGCCTCTCTGTATCCGACTTCGACAATGCCAAGGGCCTAAATGTGAAACA
CTACAAGATCCGCAAGCTGGACAGCGGCGGTTTCTACATCACCTCCCGCACCCAGTTCAACAGCCTGCAG
CAGCTCGTGGCTTACTACTCCAAACATGCTGATGGCCTGTGTCACCGCCTCACTACCGTATGTCCCACAT
CCAAGCCTCAGACCCAGGGATTGGCCAAGGATGCGTGGGAGATCCCCCGGGAGTCCCTGCGGCTGGAGGT
CAAGCTGGGCCAGGGTTGCTTCGGAGAGGTGTGGATGGGGACCTGGAACTTGGCTACTACACTTGAACGT
ATTGAGAAGAACTTTGTCATTACTGACCCAAGATTGCCAGATAATCCCATTATATTCGCGTCCGATAGTT
TCTTGCAGTTGACAGAATATAGCCGTGAAGAAATTTTGGGAAGAAACTGCAGGTTTCTACAAGGTCCTGA
AACTGATCGCGCGACAGTGAGAAAAATTAGAGATGCCATAGATAACCAAACAGAGGTCACTGTTCAGCTG
ATTAATTATACAAAGAGTGGTAAAAAGTTCTGGAACCTCTTTCACTTGCAGCCTATGCGAGATCAGAAGG
GAGATGTCCAGTACTTTATTGGGGTTCAGTTGGATGGAACTGAGCATGTCCGAGATGCTGCCGAGAGAGA
GGGAGTCATGCTGATTAAGAAAACTGCAGAAAATATTGATGAGGCGGCAAAAGAACTTACCACGAGGGTT
GCCATCAAAACTCTGAAGCCAGGCACCATGTCCCCAGAGGCCTTCCTGCAGGAGGCCCAAGTCATGAAGA
AACTGAGGCACGAGAAACTGGTGCAGCTGTATGCTGTGGTGTCGGAAGAACCCATTTACATTGTGACAGA
GTACATGAACAAGGGGAGTCTGCTGGACTTTCTCAAGGGGGAAACGGGCAAATATTTGCGGCTACCCCAG
CTGGTGGACATGTCTGCTCAGATCGCTTCAGGCATGGCCTATGTGGAGCGGATGAACTATGTGCACCGGC
GCCTTCGAGCCGCCAATATCCTAGTAGGGGAGAACCTGGTGTGCAAAGTGGCCGACTTTGGGTTGGCCCG
GCTCATAGAAGACAACGAATACACAGCCCGGCAAGGTGCCAAATTCCCCATCAAGTGGACCGCCCCTGAA
GCTGCTCTGTACGGCAGGTTCACCATCAAGTCGGATGTGTGGTCCTTTGGGATTCTGCTGACCGAGCTCA
CCACTAAGGGAAGAGTGCCCTATCCTGGGATGGTGAACCGTGAGGTTCTGGACCAGGTGGAGCGGGGCTA
CCGGATGCCTTGTCCCCCCGAGTGCCCCGAGTCCCTGCATGACCTTATGTGCCAGTGCTGGCGGAAGGAG
CCCGAGGAGCGGCCCACCTTCGAGTACCTGCAGGCCTTCCTGGAAGACTACTTTACGTCCACTGAGCCAC
AGTACCAGCCCGGGGAGAACCTATCGGATCCACCGGTCGCCACCATGGTGAGCAAGGGCGAGGAGGATAA
CATGGCCATCATCAAGGAGTTCATGCGCTTCAAGGTGCACATGGAGGGCTCCGTGAACGGCCACGAGTTC
GAGATCGAGGGCGAGGGCGAGGGCCGCCCCTACGAGGGCACCCAGACCGCCAAGCTGAAGGTGACCAAGG
GTGGCCCCCTGCCCTTCGCCTGGGACATCCTGTCCCCTCAGTTCATGTACGGCTCCAAGGCCTACGTGAA
GCACCCCGCCGACATCCCCGACTACTTGAAGCTGTCCTTCCCCGAGGGCTTCAAGTGGGAGCGCGTGATG
AACTTCGAGGACGGCGGCGTGGTGACCGTGACCCAGGACTCCTCCCTGCAGGACGGCGAGTTCATCTACA
AGGTGAAGCTGCGCGGCACCAACTTCCCCTCCGACGGCCCCGTAATGCAGAAGAAGACCATGGGCTGGGA
GGCCTCCTCCGAGCGGATGTACCCCGAGGACGGCGCCCTGAAGGGCGAGATCAAGCAGAGGCTGAAGCTG
AAGGACGGCGGCCACTACGACGCTGAGGTCAAGACCACCTACAAGGCCAAGAAGCCCGTGCAGCTGCCCG
GCGCCTACAACGTCAACATCAAGTTGGACATCACCTCCCACAACGAGGACTACACCATCGTGGAACAGTA
CGAACGCGCCGAGGGCCGCCACTCCACCGGCGGCATGGACGAGCTGTACAAGTAAGTCGAGTGTGGAATT
GTGAGCGGATAACAATTTGTCGAGGGCCCCTGCAGGTCAATTCTACCGGGTAGGGGAGGCGCTTTTCCCA
AGGCAGTCTGGAGCATGCGCTTTAGCAGCCCCGCTGGGCACTTGGCGCTACACAAGTGGCCTCTGGCCTC
GCACACATTCCACATCCACCGGTAGGCGCCAACCGGCTCCGTTCTTTGGTGGCCCCTTCGCGCCACCTTC
TACTCCTCCCCTAGTCAGGAAGTTCCCCCCCGCCCCGCAGCTCGCGTCGTGCAGGACGTGACAAATGGAA
GTAGCACGTCTCACTAGTCTCGTGCAGATGGACAGCACCGCTGAGCAATGGAAGCGGGTAGGCCTTTGG
Features (pLannotate 1.2.2; 17 found; start..end, strand, type, name):
    285..1307    +  CDS            hph: KHYB_ECOLX - Experimental evidence at protein level: Swiss-Prot protein existence level 1. The aminoglycoside phosphotransferases achieve inactivation of their antibiotic substrates by phosphorylation. Only phosphorylates hygromycin and closely related compounds such as demethyl analogs and destomycin. From Escherichia coli.
   1377..1480    +  LTR            3' LTR (ΔU3) (fragment): self-inactivating 3' long terminal repeat (LTR) from Moloney murine leukemia virus
   1492..1657    +  LTR            3' LTR (ΔU3) (fragment): self-inactivating 3' long terminal repeat (LTR) from Moloney murine leukemia virus
   1723..1775    -  CDS            lacI (fragment): lac repressor; lacI; The lac repressor binds to the lac operator to inhibit transcription in E. coli. This inhibition can be relieved by adding lactose or isopropyl-β-D-thiogalactopyranoside (IPTG).
   1958..2546    -  rep_origin     ori: high-copy-number ColE1/pMB1/pBR322/pUC origin of replication
   2706..3566    -  CDS            AmpR: β-lactamase; bla; confers resistance to ampicillin, carbenicillin, and related antibiotics
   3567..3671    -  promoter       AmpR promoter: bla
   3702..4171    +  LTR            LTR: long terminal repeat from Moloney murine leukemia virus
   4295..4569    +  misc_feature   MESV Ψ (fragment): packaging signal of murine embryonic stem cell virus
   4636..5052    +  CDS            gag (truncated): truncated Moloney murine leukemia virus (MMLV) gag gene lacking the start codon
   5093..5363    +  protein_bind   tetracycline response element: contains seven copies of the tetracycline operator tetO tetracycline repressor TetR
   5374..5391    +  misc_feature   MCS (fragment): pUC18/19 multiple cloning site
   5396..5434    +  promoter       minimal CMV promoter: human cytomegalovirus (CMV) immediate early promoter
   5553..7583    +  CDS            Src: SRC_MOUSE - Experimental evidence at protein level: Swiss-Prot protein existence level 1. Non-receptor protein tyrosine kinase which is activated following engagement of many different classes of cellular receptors including immune response receptors, integrins and other adhesion receptors, receptor protein tyrosine kinases, G protein-coupled receptors as well as cytokine receptors. Participates in signaling pathways that control a diverse spectrum of biological activities including gene transcription, immune response, cell adhesion, cell cycle progression, apoptosis, migration, and transforma
   7605..8312    +  CDS            mCherry: mCherry is a basic (constitutively fluorescent) red fluorescent protein published in 2004, derived from Discosoma sp.. It is reported to be a very rapidly-maturing monomer with low acid sensitivity.
   8329..8345    +  protein_bind   lac operator: The lac repressor binds to the lac operator to inhibit transcription in E. coli. This inhibition can be relieved by adding lactose or isopropyl-β-D-thiogalactopyranoside (IPTG). lac repressor encoded by lacI
   8378..198     +  promoter       PGK promoter (across the origin): mouse phosphoglycerate kinase 1 promoter
