[The description below was written by a language model from this plasmid's Addgene catalogue record and pLannotate feature annotations shown in this document.]
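Description:
pBabe-PI(WT)-Src(KD)-mCherry is a pBABE-derived Moloney murine leukemia virus retroviral vector for expressing an optogenetic Src kinase variant in mammalian cells. It is propagated in E. coli through a high-copy ColE1/pUC-type origin with ampicillin resistance (AmpR under its bla promoter). The viral portion comprises a 5′ MMLV LTR, a Ψ packaging signal and truncated gag that allow the transcript to be packaged into retroviral particles, and a 3′ LTR annotated as fragments of a self-inactivating (ΔU3) form. Transduced or transfected cells can be selected with hygromycin, since the hph hygromycin phosphotransferase gene sits downstream of a mouse PGK promoter.

The payload is mouse Src carrying the D388R kinase-dead mutation, with a synthetic LOV2 domain (447 bp, the light-sensitive module). The annotated Src coding region spans 2,031 bp, matching the catalogue's insert size. LOV2 is not annotated separately, which is consistent with it lying within that reading frame, although the record does not state the insertion site. "PI(WT)" denotes the photo-inhibitable, blue-light-sensitive design with an unmutated LOV2. mCherry follows the Src coding sequence in the feature table, indicating a C-terminal red fluorescent fusion, although the catalogue describes the tag as N-terminal. The catalogue also lists the promoter simply as CMV, whereas the annotation shows a tetracycline response element with seven tetO copies upstream of a minimal CMV promoter. This suggests expression depends on a tetracycline-controlled transactivator that the plasmid does not supply. The sequenced record (8,679 nt) is somewhat longer than the stated total size of 8,131 bp.

As a catalytically inactive version, the construct most plausibly serves as a negative control for light-regulated Src experiments in living cells, though the record does not say so explicitly.
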