Addgene plasmid #87358: pBabe-PI(WT)-Src(KD)-mCherry
Purpose: PI(WT): Photo-inhibitable/blue light sensitive; kinase dead Src mutation
Depositing lab: Klaus Hahn. Depositing organization: University of North Carolina at Chapel Hill. Publication: Engineering extrinsic disorder to control protein activity in living cells. Dagliyan O, Tarnawski M, Chu PH, Shirvanyants D, Schlichting I, Dokholyan NV, Hahn KM. Science. 2016 Dec 16;354(6318):1441-1444. 10.1126/science.aah3404 PubMed 27980211.
Backbone
  Vector backbone: pBABE
  Backbone size w/o insert (bp): 5371
  Total vector size (bp): 8131
  Vector type: Mammalian Expression, Bacterial Expression
  Selectable markers: Hygromycin
Growth in bacteria
  Bacterial resistance: Ampicillin, 100 μg/mL
  Growth temperature: 37°C
  Growth strain: DH5alpha
  Copy number: High Copy
Gene/Insert 1
  Gene/Insert name: LOV2
  Species: Synthetic
  Insert size (bp): 447
  Promoter: CMV
  Tag / fusion protein: mCherry (N terminal on backbone)
  Cloning method: Unknown
  Sequencing primers: 5′ aagtatcgggccctttgtgc; 3′ CACCTTCAGCTTGGCGGTCTG
Gene/Insert 2
  Gene/Insert name: Src (alt name: Rous sarcoma oncogene)
  Species: M. musculus (mouse)
  Insert size (bp): 2031
  Mutation: D388R
  GenBank ID: 20779 20779
  Entrez Gene: Src (a.k.a. pp60c-src)
  Promoter: CMV
  Cloning method: Unknown
  Sequencing primers: 5′ AAGTTCTTTTGCCGCCTCATC; 3′ CACCTTCAGCTTGGCGGTCTG
Terms and licenses: Academic/Nonprofit Terms; Industry Terms: Not Available to Industry
How to cite: pBabe-PI(WT)-Src(KD)-mCherry was a gift from Klaus Hahn (Addgene plasmid # 87358 ; http://n2t.net/addgene:87358 ; RRID:Addgene_87358)
